Addgene plasmid #245632: pICSL12015
Purpose: Level 0 Golden Gate part Ubiquitin10 (AtUbi10) promoter, GGAG - AATG
Depositing lab: Mark Youles. Depositing organization: Sainsbury Laboratory, Norwich.
Backbone
  Vector backbone: pICH41295
  Backbone size w/o insert (bp): 2249
  Vector type: Synthetic Biology
Growth in bacteria
  Bacterial resistance: Spectinomycin, 50 μg/mL
  Growth temperature: 37°C
  Growth strain: DH5alpha
  Copy number: High Copy
Gene/Insert
  Gene/Insert name: Ubiquitin10 (AtUbi10) promoter
  Species: A. thaliana (mustard weed)
  Insert size (bp): 1331
  Mutation: BsaI/BpiI sites removed by point-mutation
  Cloning method: Restriction Enzyme; 5′ cloning site BsaI (destroyed during cloning); 3′ cloning site BsaI (destroyed during cloning)
  Sequencing primers: 5′ TCACATGTTCTTTCCTGCG; 3′ GTCTCATGAGCGGATACATATTTGAATG
Terms and licenses: Academic/Nonprofit Terms; Industry Terms: Not Available to Industry
Depositor comments: Level 0 promoter + 5' untranslated region module used for GoldenGate assemblies using the MoClo overhang syntax
How to cite: pICSL12015 was a gift from Mark Youles (Addgene plasmid # 245632 ; http://n2t.net/addgene:245632 ; RRID:Addgene_245632)
