[The description below was written by a language model from this plasmid's Addgene catalogue record and pLannotate feature annotations shown in this document.]
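Description:
pICSL12015 is a Level 0 Golden Gate (MoClo) part plasmid carrying the Arabidopsis thaliana Ubiquitin10 (AtUbi10) promoter as a standardised promoter plus 5′ untranslated region module. It is built in the pICH41295 Level 0 acceptor backbone (about 2.2 kb) and totals 3,580 nt with the 1,331 bp insert. The plasmid is propagated in E. coli from a high-copy ColE1/pUC-type origin and selected with spectinomycin. Resistance comes from an aadA aminoglycoside adenylyltransferase gene, which lies downstream of an annotated bla (AmpR) promoter. The short fragments annotated as lacI, an integrase and a gentamicin acetyltransferase are small remnants of backbone and resistance-cassette ancestry rather than functional genes.

The insert is not picked up by the automated feature annotation, but it presumably occupies the large unannotated stretch between the lacI fragment and the resistance cassette. According to the record, internal BsaI and BpiI recognition sites were removed by point mutation, so the part survives the Type IIS digestions used in hierarchical assembly. The module is defined by the fusion sites GGAG at the 5′ end and AATG at the 3′ end. In the MoClo syntax these mark a promoter-plus-5′UTR unit that ends at the start codon of the coding sequence joined downstream. The part can therefore be combined in a one-pot reaction with compatible coding-sequence and terminator modules to build Level 1 transcription units. The plasmid has no plant expression or transformation function of its own. It serves as a reusable donor of a ubiquitin promoter, of a type widely used for strong, broadly constitutive transgene expression in plants.
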