Features (pLannotate 1.2.2; 6 found; start..end, strand, type, name):
      1..589     +  rep_origin     ori: high-copy-number ColE1/pMB1/pBR322/pUC origin of replication
    772..821     +  CDS            lacI (fragment): lac repressor; lacI; The lac repressor binds to the lac operator to inhibit transcription in E. coli. This inhibition can be relieved by adding lactose or isopropyl-β-D-thiogalactopyranoside (IPTG).
   2293..2397    +  promoter       AmpR promoter: bla
   2388..2468    -  CDS            int (fragment): INT2_ECOLX - Protein inferred from homology: Swiss-Prot protein existence level 3. Putative integrase believed to be involved in the insertion of antibiotic resistance genes into plasmids and transposons. From Escherichia coli.
   2556..2612    +  CDS            GmR (fragment): gentamycin acetyltransferase; aacC1; confers resistance to gentamycin
   2619..3407    +  CDS            aadA: S3AD_ECOLX - Experimental evidence at protein level: Swiss-Prot protein existence level 1. Mediates bacterial resistance to the antibiotics streptomycin and spectinomycin. From Escherichia coli.
>Addgene plasmid #245632 | pICSL12015 | addgene full sequence | sequence record 495530 | Addgene NGS Result
TTGAGATCCTTTTTTTCTGCGCGTAATCTGCTGCTTGCAAACAAAAAAACCACCGCTACCAGCGGTGGTT
TGTTTGCCGGATCAAGAGCTACCAACTCTTTTTCCGAAGGTAACTGGCTTCAGCAGAGCGCAGATACCAA
ATACTGTTCTTCTAGTGTAGCCGTAGTTAGGCCACCACTTCAAGAACTCTGTAGCACCGCCTACATACCT
CGCTCTGCTAATCCTGTTACCAGTGGCTGCTGCCAGTGGCGATAAGTCGTGTCTTACCGGGTTGGACTCA
AGACGATAGTTACCGGATAAGGCGCAGCGGTCGGGCTGAACGGGGGGTTCGTGCACACAGCCCAGCTTGG
AGCGAACGACCTACACCGAACTGAGATACCTACAGCGTGAGCTATGAGAAAGCGCCACGCTTCCCGAAGG
GAGAAAGGCGGACAGGTATCCGGTAAGCGGCAGGGTCGGAACAGGAGAGCGCACGAGGGAGCTTCCAGGG
GGAAACGCCTGGTATCTTTATAGTCCTGTCGGGTTTCGCCACCTCTGACTTGAGCGTCGATTTTTGTGAT
GCTCGTCAGGGGGGCGGAGCCTATGGAAAAACGCCAGCAACGCGGCCTTTTTACGGTTCCTGGCCTTTTG
CTGGCCTTTTGCTCACATGTTCTTTCCTGCGTTATCCCCTGATTCTGTGGATAACCGTATTACCGCCTTT
GAGTGAGCTGATACCGCTCGCCGCAGCCGAACGACCGAGCGCAGCGAGTCAGTGAGCGAGGAAGCGGAAG
AGCGCCCAATACGCAAACCGCCTCTCCCCGCGCGTTGGCCGATTCATTAATCACTCTGTGGTCTCAGGAG
GTCGAGCTGCAGGTCAACGGATCAGGATATTCTTGTTTAAGATGTTGAACTCTATGGAGGTTTGTATGAA
CTGATGATCTAGGACCGGATAAGTTCCCTTCTTCATAGCGAACTTATTCAAAGAATGTTTTGTGTATCAT
TCTTGTTACATTGTTATTAATGAAAAAATATTATTGGTCATTGGACTGAACACGAGTGTTAAATATGGAC
CAGGCCCCAAATAAGATCCATTGATATATGAATTAAATAACAAGAATAAATCGAGTCACCAAACCACTTG
CCTTTTTTAACGAGACTTGTTCACCAACTTGATACAAAAGTCATTATCCTATGCAAATCAATAATCATAC
AAAAATATCCAATAACACTAAAAAATTAAAAGAAATGGATAATTTCACAATATGTTATACGATAAAGAAG
TTACTTTTCCAAGAAATTCACTGATTTTATAAGCCCACTTGCATTAGATAAATGGCAAAAAAAAACAAAA
AGGAAAAGAAATAAAGCACGAAGAATTCTAGAAAATACGAAATACGCTTCAATGCAGTGGGACCCACGGT
TCAATTATTGCCAATTTTCAGCTCCACCGTATATTTAAAAAATAAAACGATAATGCTAAAAAAATATAAA
TCGTAACGATCGTTAAATCTCAACGGCTGGATCTTATGACGACCGTTAGAAATTGTGGTTGTCGACGAGT
CAGTAATAAACGGCGTCAAAGTGGTTGCAGCCGGCACACACGAGTCGTGTTTATCAACTCAAAGCACAAA
TACTTTTCCTCAACCTAAAAATAAGGCAATTAGCCAAAAACAACTTTGCGTGTAAACAACGCTCAATACA
CGTGTCATTTTATTATTAGCTATTGCTTCACCGCCTTAGCTTTCTCGTGACCTAGTCGTCCTCGTCTTTT
CTTCTTCTTCTTCTATAAAACAATACCCAAAGAGCTCTTCTTCTTCACAATTCAGATTTCAATTTCTCAA
AATCTTAAAAACTTTCTCTCAATTCTCTCTACCGTGATCAAGGTAAATTTCTGTGTTCCTTATTCTCTCA
AAATCTTCGATTTTGTTTTCGTTCGATCCCAATTTCGTATATGTTCTTTGGTTTAGATTCTGTTAATCTT
AGATCGAACACGATTTTCTGGGTTTGATCGTTAGATATCATCTTAATTCTCGATTAGGGTTTCATAGATA
TCATCCGATTTGTTCAAATAATTTGAGTTTTGTCGAATAATTACTCTTCGATTTGTGATTTCTATCTAGA
TCTGGTGTTAGTTTCTAGTTTGTGCGATCGAATTTGTCGATTAATCTGAGTTTTTCTGATTAACAGGAAT
GTGAGACCACGAAGTGGCTCTTCAGTGGACGAAAGGGCCTCGTGATACGCCTATTTTTATAGGTTAATGT
CATGATAATAATGGTTTCTTAGACGTCAGGTGGCACTTTTCGGGGAAATGTGCGCGGAACCCCTATTTGT
TTATTTTTCTAAATACATTCAAATATGTATCCGCTCATGAGACAATAACCCTGATAAATGCTTCAATAAT
ATTGAAAAAGGAAGAGTATGCGCTCACGCAACTGGTCCAGAACCTTGACCGAACGCAGCGGTGGTAACGG
CGCAGTGGCGGTTTTCATGGCTTGTTATGACTGTTTTTTTTTGGGGTACAGTCTATGCCTCGGGCATCCA
AGCAGCAAGCGCGTTACGCCGTGGGTCGATGTTTGATGTTATGGAGCAGCAACGATGTTACGCAGCAGGG
CAGTCGCCCTAAAACAAAGTTAAACATCATGAGGGAAGCGGTGATCGCCGAAGTATCGACTCAACTATCA
GAGGTAGTTGGCGTCATCGAGCGCCATCTCGAACCGACGTTGCTGGCCGTACATTTGTACGGCTCCGCAG
TGGATGGCGGCCTGAAGCCACACAGCGATATTGATTTGCTGGTTACGGTGACCGTAAGGCTTGATGAAAC
AACGCGGCGAGCTTTGATCAACGACCTTTTGGAAACTTCGGCTTCCCCTGGAGAGAGCGAGATTCTCCGC
GCTGTAGAAGTCACCATTGTTGTGCACGACGACATCATTCCGTGGCGTTATCCAGCTAAGCGCGAACTGC
AATTTGGAGAATGGCAGCGCAATGACATTCTTGCAGGTATCTTCGAGCCAGCCACGATCGACATTGATCT
GGCTATCTTGCTGACAAAAGCAAGAGAACATAGCGTTGCCTTGGTAGGTCCAGCGGCGGAGGAACTCTTT
GATCCGGTTCCTGAACAGGATCTATTTGAGGCGCTAAATGAAACCTTAACGCTATGGAACTCGCCGCCCG
ACTGGGCTGGCGATGAGCGAAATGTAGTGCTTACGTTGTCCCGCATTTGGTACAGCGCAGTAACCGGCAA
AATCGCGCCGAAGGATGTCGCTGCCGACTGGGCAATGGAGCGCCTGCCGGCCCAGTATCAGCCCGTCATA
CTTGAAGCTAGACAGGCTTATCTTGGACAAGAAGAAGATCGCTTGGCCTCGCGCGCAGATCAGTTGGAAG
AATTTGTCCATTACGTAAAAGGCGAGATCACCAAGGTAGTCGGCAAATAACTGTCAGACCAAGTTTACTC
ATATATACTTTAGATTGATTTAAAACTTCATTTTTAATTTAAAAGGATCTAGGTGAAGATCCTTTTTGAT
AATCTCATGACCAAAATCCCTTAACGTGAGTTTTCGTTCCACTGAGCGTCAGACCCCGTAGAAAAGATCA
AAGGATCTTC
